>Addgene plasmid #186866 | pTRE3G-rhesus macaque cGASdeltaN-HA | addgene full sequence | sequence record 366074 | Addgene NGS Result
GCGTTACATAACTTACGGTAAATGGCCCGCCTGGCTGACCGCCCAACGACCCCCGCCCATTGACGTCAAT
AATGACGTATGTTCCCATAGTAACGCCAATAGGGACTTTCCATTGACGTCAATGGGTGGAGTATTTACGG
TAAACTGCCCACTTGGCAGTACATCAAGTGTATCATATGCCAAGTACGCCCCCTATTGACGTCAATGACG
GTAAATGGCCCGCCTGGCATTATGCCCAGTACATGACCTTATGGGACTTTCCTACTTGGCAGTACATCTA
CGTATTAGTCATCGCTATTACCATGGTGATGCGGTTTTGGCAGTACATCAATGGGCGTGGATAGCGGTTT
GACTCACGGGGATTTCCAAGTCTCCACCCCATTGACGTCAATGGGAGTTTGTTTTGGCACCAAAATCAAC
GGGACTTTCCAAAATGTCGTAACAACTCCGCCCCATTGACGCAAATGGGCGGTAGGCGTGTACGGTGGGA
GGTCTATATAAGCAGAGCTCAATAAAAGAGCCCACAACCCCTCACTCGGCGCGCCAGTCTTCCGATAGAC
TGCGTCGCCCGGGTACCCGTATTCCCAATAAAGCCTCTTGCTGTTTGCATCCGAATCGTGGTCTCGCTGT
TCCTTGGGAGGGTCTCCTCTGAGTGATTGACTACCCACGACGGGGGTCTTTCATTTGGGGGCTCGTCCGG
GATTTGGAGACCCCTGCCCAGGGACCACCGACCCACCACCGGGAGGTAAGCTGGCCAGCAACTTATCTGT
GTCTGTCCGATTGTCTAGTGTCTATGTTTGATGTTATGCGCCTGCGTCTGTACTAGTTAGCTAACTAGCT
CTGTATCTGGCGGACCCGTGGTGGAACTGACGAGTTCTGAACACCCGGCCGCAACCCTGGGAGACGTCCC
AGGGACTTTGGGGGCCGTTTTTGTGGCCCGACCTGAGGAAGGGAGTCGATGTGGAATCCGACCCCGTCAG
GATATGTGGTTCTGGTAGGAGACGAGAACCTAAAACAGTTCCCGCCTCCGTCTGAATTTTTGCTTTCGGT
TTGGAACCGAAGCCGCGCGTCTTGTCTGCTGCAGCGCTGCAGCATCGTTCTGTGTTGTCTCTGTCTGACT
GTGTTTCTGTATTTGTCTGAAAATTAGGGCCAGACTGTTACCACTCCCTTAAGTTTGACCTTAGGTCACT
GGAAAGATGTCGAGCGGATCGCTCACAACCAGTCGGTAGATGTCAAGAAGAGACGTTGGGTTACCTTCTG
CTCTGCAGAATGGCCAACCTTTAACGTCGGATGGCCGCGAGACGGCACCTTTAACCGAGACCTCATCACC
CAGGTTAAGATCAAGGTCTTTTCACCTGGCCCGCATGGACACCCAGACCAGGTCCCCTACATCGTGACCT
GGGAAGCCTTGGCTTTTGACCCCCCTCCCTGGGTCAAGCCCTTTGTACACCCTAAGCCTCCGCCTCCTCT
TCCTCCATCCGCCCCGTCTCTCCCCCTTGAACCTCCTCGTTCGACCCCGCCTCGATCCTCCCTTTATCCA
GCCCTCACTCCTTCTCTAGGCGCCGGAATTGAAGATCTCGATGAGGCCCTTTCGTCTTCACTCGAGTTTA
CTCCCTATCAGTGATAGAGAACGTATGAAGAGTTTACTCCCTATCAGTGATAGAGAACGTATGCAGACTT
TACTCCCTATCAGTGATAGAGAACGTATAAGGAGTTTACTCCCTATCAGTGATAGAGAACGTATGACCAG
TTTACTCCCTATCAGTGATAGAGAACGTATCTACAGTTTACTCCCTATCAGTGATAGAGAACGTATATCC
AGTTTACTCCCTATCAGTGATAGAGAACGTATGTCGAGGTAGGCGTGTACGGTGGGCGCCTATAAAAGCA
GAGCTCGTTTAGTGAACCGTCAGATCGCCTGGAGCAATTCCACAACACTTTTGTCTTATACTTGGATCCG
CCACCATGCCTGGGGCCAGGAAGCTCCGGGCGGTTTTGGAGAAGTTAAGGCTCAGCCACCAGGACATCTC
CAAGGCGGCGAAGGTGGTGAATGGGGTTGTGGGCCACCTGCTGCGCAGATTGAAGTGCGAGCCCGAGTTC
GGAGGCGTCGAGCAGCTGCACACCGGGAGCTACTACGAGCACGTGAAGATTTCTGCACCTAATGAATTCG
ATGTCATGTTTAAACTGCAAGTCCCCAGAATTCAGCTAGAAGAATATTCTGACACTGGTGCATATTACTT
TGTGAAATTTAAAAGAAATCCAGAAGGAAATCCTCTGAGCCTGTTTTTAGAAGATGAAATATTATCAGCT
TCTAAGATGCTGTCAAAGTTTAGGAAAATCATTAAGGAAGAAATTAACAACATTAAAGATGCAGATGTCA
TCATGAAGAGGAAAAGACCAGGGAGCCCTGCTGTAACACTTCTTATTAATAAAGAAATATCTGTGGATAT
AACCCTGGCTTTGGAATTAAAAACTAGCTGGCCTGCCAGCACCCAAGAAGGCCTGGCCATTAAAAACTGG
CTTTCAGCAAAAGTTAGGCAGCAACTAAGACTAAAGCCGTTTTACCTTGTACCCAAGCATGCAAAGGAAG
GAAATGGTTTCCAAGAGGAAACATGGCGGCTATCCTTCTCTCACATCGAAAAGGAAATTTTGAGCAATCA
TGGAAAATCTAAAACGTGCTGTGAAAACAAAGAAATGAAATGTTGCAGGAAAGATTGTTTAAAACTAATG
AAATACCTTTTAGAACAGCTGAAAGAAAAGTTTAAAGACAAAAAACATCTGGATAAATTCTCTTCTTATC
ATGTGAAAACTGCCTTCTTTCACCTATGTACCGAGAACCCTCAAGACAGTCAGTGGGACCCCAAAGACCT
GGGCCTCTGCTTTGATAACTGCGTGACATACTTTCTTGAGTGCCTCAGGACAGAACAACTTAAGAATTAT
TTTATTCCTGGATTCAATCTATTCTCTAGCAACTTAATTGACAAAACAAGTAAAGAATTTCTGTCAAAGC
AAATTGAATATGAAAGAAACAAGGAGTTTCCAGTTTTTGGTGAATTTTACCCATACGATGTTCCAGATTA
CGCTTGAGCGGCCGCGCCGGCGGGCCCGAATTCTACCGGGTAGGGGAGGCGCTTTTCCCAAGGCAGTCTG
GAGCATGCGCTTTAGCAGCCCCGCTGGGCACTTGGCGCTACACAAGTGGCCTCTGGCCTCGCACACATTC
CACATCCACCGGTAGGCGCCAACCGGCTCCGTTCTTTGGTGGCCCCTTCGCGCCACCTTCTACTCCTCCC
CTAGTCAGGAAGTTCCCCCCCGCCCCGCAGCTCGCGTCGTGCAGGACGTGACAAATGGAAGTAGCACGTC
TCACTAGTCTCGTGCAGATGGACAGCACCGCTGAGCAATGGAAGCGGGTAGGCCTTTGGGGCAGCGGCCA
ATAGCAGCTTTGCTCCTTCGCTTTCTGGGCTCAGAGGCTGGGAAGGGGTGGGTCCGGGGGCGGGCTCAGG
GGCGGGGCGGGCGCCCGAAGGTCCTCCGGAGGCCCGGCATTCTGCACGCTTCAAAAGCGCACGTCTGCCG
CGCTGTTCTCCTCTTCCTCATCTCCGGGCCTTTCGACCTGCAGCCCAAGCTTACCATGACCGAGTACAAG
CCCACGGTGCGCCTCGCCACCCGCGACGACGTCCCCAGGGCCGTACGCACCCTCGCCGCCGCGTTCGCCG
ACTACCCCGCCACGCGCCACACCGTCGATCCGGACCGCCACATCGAGCGGGTCACCGAGCTGCAAGAACT
CTTCCTCACGCGCGTCGGGCTCGACATCGGCAAGGTGTGGGTCGCGGACGACGGCGCCGCGGTGGCGGTC
TGGACCACGCCGGAGAGCGTCGAAGCGGGGGCGGTGTTCGCCGAGATCGGCCCGCGCATGGCCGAGTTGA
GCGGTTCCCGGCTGGCCGCGCAGCAACAGATGGAAGGCCTCCTGGCGCCGCACCGGCCCAAGGAGCCCGC
GTGGTTCCTGGCCACCGTCGGCGTCTCGCCCGACCACCAGGGCAAGGGTCTGGGCAGCGCCGTCGTGCTC
CCCGGAGTGGAGGCGGCCGAGCGCGCCGGGGTGCCCGCCTTCCTGGAGACCTCCGCGCCCCGCAACCTCC
CCTTCTACGAGCGGCTCGGCTTCACCGTCACCGCCGACGTCGAGGTGCCCGAAGGACCGCGCACCTGGTG
CATGACCCGCAAGCCCGGTGCCTGACGCCCGCCCCACGACCCGCAGCGCCCGACCGAAAGGAGCGCACGA
CCCCATGCATCGGCGTCTCGAGATATCAGTGGTCCAGGCTCTAGTTTTGACTCAACAATATCACCAGCTG
AAGCCTATAGAGTACGAGCCATAGATAAAATAAAAGATTTTATTTAGTCTCCAGAAAAAGGGGGGAATGA
AAGACCCCACCTGTAGGTTTGGCAAGCTAGCTTAAGTAACGCCATTTTGCAAGGCATGGAAAAATACATA
ACTGAGAATAGAGAAGTTCAGATCAAGGTCAGGAACAGATGGAACAGGGTCGACCCTAGAGAACCATCAG
ATGTTTCCAGGGTGCCCCAAGGACCTGAAATGACCCTGTGCCTTATTTGAACTAACCAATCAGTTCGCTT
CTCGCTTCTGTTCGCGCGCTTCTGCTCCCCGAGCTCAATAAAAGAGCCCACAACCCCTCACTCGGGGCGC
CAGTCCTCCGATTGACTGAGTCGCCCGGGTACCCGTGTATCCAATAAACCCTCTTGCAGTTGCATCCGAC
TTGTGGTCTCGCTGTTCCTTGGGAGGGTCTCCTCTGAGTGATTGACTACCCGTCAGCGGGGGTCTTTCAT
TTGGGGGCTCGTCCGGGATCGGGAGACCCCTGCCCAGGGACCACCGACCCACCACCGGGAGGTAAGCTGG
CTGCCTCGCGCGTTTCGGTGATGACGGTGAAAACCTCTGACACATGCAGCTCCCGGAGACGGTCACAGCT
TGTCTGTAAGCGGATGCCGGGAGCAGACAAGCCCGTCAGGGCGCGTCAGCGGGTGTTGGCGGGTGTCGGG
GCGCAGCCATGACCCAGTCACGTAGCGATAGCGGAGTGTAGATCCGGCTGTGGAATGTGTGTCAGTTAGG
GTGTGGAAAGTCCCCAGGCTCCCCAGCAGGCAGAAGTATGCAAAGCATGCATCTCAATTAGTCAGCAACC
AGGTGTGGAAAGTCCCCAGGCTCCCCAGCAGGCAGAAGTATGCAAAGCATGCATCTCAATTAGTCAGCAA
CCATAGTCCCGCCCCTAACTCCGCCCATCCCGCCCCTAACTCCGCCCAGTTCCGCCCATTCTCCGCCCCA
TGGCTGACTAATTTTTTTTATTTATGCAGAGGCCGAGGCCGCCTCGGCCTCTGAGCTATTCCAGAAGTAG
TGAGGAGGCTTTTTTGGAGGCCTAGGCTTTTGCAAAAAGCTTACTGGCTTAACTATGCGGCATCAGAGCA
GATTGTACTGAGAGTGCACCATATGCGGTGTGAAATACCGCACAGATGCGTAAGGAGAAAATACCGCATC
AGGCGCTCTTCCGCTTCCTCGCTCACTGACTCGCTGCGCTCGGTCGTTCGGCTGCGGCGAGCGGTATCAG
CTCACTCAAAGGCGGTAATACGGTTATCCACAGAATCAGGGGATAACGCAGGAAAGAACATGTGAGCAAA
AGGCCAGCAAAAGGCCAGGAACCGTAAAAAGGCCGCGTTGCTGGCGTTTTTCCATAGGCTCCGCCCCCCT
GACGAGCATCACAAAAATCGACGCTCAAGTCAGAGGTGGCGAAACCCGACAGGACTATAAAGATACCAGG
CGTTTCCCCCTGGAAGCTCCCTCGTGCGCTCTCCTGTTCCGACCCTGCCGCTTACCGGATACCTGTCCGC
CTTTCTCCCTTCGGGAAGCGTGGCGCTTTCTCATAGCTCACGCTGTAGGTATCTCAGTTCGGTGTAGGTC
GTTCGCTCCAAGCTGGGCTGTGTGCACGAACCCCCCGTTCAGCCCGACCGCTGCGCCTTATCCGGTAACT
ATCGTCTTGAGTCCAACCCGGTAAGACACGACTTATCGCCACTGGCAGCAGCCACTGGTAACAGGATTAG
CAGAGCGAGGTATGTAGGCGGTGCTACAGAGTTCTTGAAGTGGTGGCCTAACTACGGCTACACTAGAAGG
ACAGTATTTGGTATCTGCGCTCTGCTGAAGCCAGTTACCTTCGGAAAAAGAGTTGGTAGCTCTTGATCCG
GCAAACAAACCACCGCTGGTAGCGGTGGTTTTTTTGTTTGCAAGCAGCAGATTACGCGCAGAAAAAAAGG
ATCTCAAGAAGATCCTTTGATCTTTTCTACGGGGTCTGACGCTCAGTGGAACGAAAACTCACGTTAAGGG
ATTTTGGTCATGAGATTATCAAAAAGGATCTTCACCTAGATCCTTTTAAATTAAAAATGAAGTTTTAAAT
CAATCTAAAGTATATATGAGTAAACTTGGTCTGACAGTTACCAATGCTTAATCAGTGAGGCACCTATCTC
AGCGATCTGTCTATTTCGTTCATCCATAGTTGCCTGACTCCCCGTCGTGTAGATAACTACGATACGGGAG
GGCTTACCATCTGGCCCCAGTGCTGCAATGATACCGCGAGACCCACGCTCACCGGCTCCAGATTTATCAG
CAATAAACCAGCCAGCCGGAAGGGCCGAGCGCAGAAGTGGTCCTGCAACTTTATCCGCCTCCATCCAGTC
TATTAATTGTTGCCGGGAAGCTAGAGTAAGTAGTTCGCCAGTTAATAGTTTGCGCAACGTTGTTGCCATT
GCTGCAGGCATCGTGGTGTCACGCTCGTCGTTTGGTATGGCTTCATTCAGCTCCGGTTCCCAACGATCAA
GGCGAGTTACATGATCCCCCATGTTGTGCAAAAAAGCGGTTAGCTCCTTCGGTCCTCCGATCGTTGTCAG
AAGTAAGTTGGCCGCAGTGTTATCACTCATGGTTATGGCAGCACTGCATAATTCTCTTACTGTCATGCCA
TCCGTAAGATGCTTTTCTGTGACTGGTGAGTACTCAACCAAGTCATTCTGAGAATAGTGTATGCGGCGAC
CGAGTTGCTCTTGCCCGGCGTCAACACGGGATAATACCGCGCCACATAGCAGAACTTTAAAAGTGCTCAT
CATTGGAAAACGTTCTTCGGGGCGAAAACTCTCAAGGATCTTACCGCTGTTGAGATCCAGTTCGATGTAA
CCCACTCGTGCACCCAACTGATCTTCAGCATCTTTTACTTTCACCAGCGTTTCTGGGTGAGCAAAAACAG
GAAGGCAAAATGCCGCAAAAAAGGGAATAAGGGCGACACGGAAATGTTGAATACTCATACTCTTCCTTTT
TCAATATTATTGAAGCATTTATCAGGGTTATTGTCTCATGAGCGGATACATATTTGAATGTATTTAGAAA
AATAAACAAATAGGGGTTCCGCGCACATTTCCCCGAAAAGTGCCACCTGACGTCTAAGAAACCATTATTA
TCATGACATTAACCTATAAAAATAGGCGTATCACGAGGCCCTTTCGTCTTCAAGAATTAGCTTGGCCATT
GCATACGTTGTATCCATATCATAATATGTACATTTATATTGGCTCATGTCCAACATTACCGCCATGTTGA
CATTGATTATTGACTAGTTATTAATAGTAATCAATTACGGGGTCATTAGTTCATAGCCCATATATGGAGT
TCC
Features (pLannotate 1.2.2; 19 found; start..end, strand, type, name):
    306..509     +  promoter       CMV promoter: human cytomegalovirus (CMV) immediate early promoter
    510..685     +  LTR            5' LTR (truncated): truncated long terminal repeat from Moloney murine sarcoma virus
    807..1081    +  misc_feature   MESV Ψ (fragment): packaging signal of murine embryonic stem cell virus
   1148..1564    +  CDS            gag (truncated): truncated Moloney murine leukemia virus (MMLV) gag gene lacking the start codon
   1604..1953    +  promoter       TRE3GV promoter: 3rd-generation Tet-responsive promoter that can be activated by binding of Tet-On® 3G, optimized for retroviral and lentiviral vectors
   1969..3057    +  CDS            CGAS (fragment): CGAS_HUMAN - Also known as C6orf150 From Homo sapiens (Human).
   3058..3085    +  CDS            3xHA (fragment): three tandem HA epitope tags
   3118..3605    +  promoter       PGK promoter: mouse phosphoglycerate kinase 1 promoter
   3626..4225    +  CDS            PuroR: puromycin N-acetyltransferase; pac from Streptomyces alboniger; confers resistance to puromycin
   4292..4364    +  CDS            env (fragment): murine leukemia virus gPr80 envelope polyprotein precursor; env; proteolytically cleaved into gp70SU and p15TM subunits
   4406..4831    +  LTR            3' LTR (ΔU3): self-inactivating 3' long terminal repeat (LTR) from Moloney murine leukemia virus
   4900..4940    +  CDS            rop (fragment): Rop protein, which maintains plasmids at low copy number; rop
   5042..5080    +  misc_feature   bom (fragment): basis of mobility region from pBR322
   5097..5426    +  promoter       SV40 promoter: SV40 enhancer and early promoter
   5432..5533    +  misc_feature   bom (fragment): basis of mobility region from pBR322
   5719..6307    -  rep_origin     ori: high-copy-number ColE1/pMB1/pBR322/pUC origin of replication
   6478..7338    -  CDS            AmpR: β-lactamase; bla; confers resistance to ampicillin, carbenicillin, and related antibiotics
   7339..7443    -  promoter       AmpR promoter: bla
   7629..305     +  enhancer       CMV enhancer (across the origin): human cytomegalovirus immediate early enhancer
