[The description below was written by a language model from this plasmid's Addgene catalogue record and pLannotate feature annotations shown in this document.]
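Description:
pTRE3G-rhesus macaque cGASdeltaN-HA is a gammaretroviral transfer plasmid built on the pRetroX-TRE3G backbone for doxycycline-dependent expression of a truncated rhesus macaque cGAS in mammalian cells after retroviral transduction. In bacteria it is maintained through a high-copy ColE1/pUC-type origin and selected with ampicillin via the β-lactamase gene. The viral portion begins with a hybrid CMV enhancer/promoter fused to a truncated 5' LTR, which drives production of the genomic RNA in packaging cells. This is followed by a Ψ packaging signal extending into a truncated, start-codon-less gag region that aids encapsidation. The 3' LTR is annotated as ΔU3, a self-inactivating design that removes LTR promoter activity after integration, so expression of the payload depends on the internal promoters.

The payload is a roughly 1.1 kb insert encoding residues 160–522 of Macaca mulatta cGAS, that is, the protein lacking its N-terminal domain, preceded by a Kozak sequence and carrying a C-terminal HA epitope tag. The automated annotation labels this coding region as a human CGAS fragment and the tag as a fragment of 3xHA, which reflects homology matching rather than the catalogued species or tag. Transcription is controlled by the TRE3G (TRE3GV) tetracycline-responsive promoter, which is activated only when the Tet-On 3G transactivator is present with doxycycline. No transactivator is annotated in this plasmid, so it would have to be supplied separately. Downstream, a mouse PGK promoter drives puromycin N-acetyltransferase for selection of transduced cells. The construct comes from work comparing species-specific self-DNA detection by mammalian cGAS enzymes, where inducible expression allows the activity of the N-terminally deleted protein to be examined.
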