Addgene plasmid #186866: pTRE3G-rhesus macaque cGASdeltaN-HA
Purpose: Doxycycline-dependent expression of rhesus macaque cGAS gene in mammalian cells by retroviral transduction
Depositing lab: Jonathan Kagan. Depositing organization: Boston Children's Hospital. Publication: Species-specific self-DNA detection mechanisms by mammalian cyclic GMP-AMP synthases. Mosallanejad K, Kennedy SN, Bahleda KM, Slavik KM, Zhou W, Govande AA, Hancks DC, Kranzusch PJ, Kagan JC. Sci Immunol. 2023 Jan 20;8(79):eabp9765. doi: 10.1126/sciimmunol.abp9765. Epub 2023 Jan 20. PubMed 36662885.
Backbone
  Vector backbone: pRetroX-TRE3G Vector
  Backbone manufacturer: Takara Bio
  Backbone size w/o insert (bp): 6600
  Vector type: Retroviral
  Selectable markers: Puromycin
Growth in bacteria
  Bacterial resistance: Ampicillin, 100 μg/mL
  Growth temperature: 37°C
  Growth strain: NEB Stable
  Copy number: High Copy
Gene/Insert
  Gene/Insert name: Rhesus macaque cGAS truncation mutant (160-522 a.a.) with C-terminal HA tag (alt names: cGAS; cGASdeltaN)
  Species: Synthetic; Macaca mulatta
  Insert size (bp): 1128
  Mutation: N-terminal truncation
  Entrez Gene: CGAS (a.k.a. MB21D1)
  Promoter: TRE3G
  Tag / fusion protein: HA (C terminal on insert)
  Cloning method: Ligation Independent Cloning
  Sequencing primers: 5′ pCEP_Fw (agagctcgtttagtgaaccg); 3′ MSCV_Rv (cagcggggctgctaaagcgcatgc)
Terms and licenses: Academic/Nonprofit Terms; Industry Terms: Not Available to Industry
Depositor comments: Contains Kozak sequence (gccacc) before start codon. Please visit https://www.biorxiv.org/content/10.1101/2022.03.09.483681v2 for bioRxiv preprint.
How to cite: pTRE3G-rhesus macaque cGASdeltaN-HA was a gift from Jonathan Kagan (Addgene plasmid # 186866 ; http://n2t.net/addgene:186866 ; RRID:Addgene_186866)
